Addgene plasmid #239265: eGFP-MYO5B
Purpose: Expression of N terminal GFP tagged Myo5B
Depositing lab: David Pellman. Publication: A tubule-sheet continuum model for the mechanism of nuclear envelope assembly. Zhao G, Liu S, Arun S, Renda F, Khodjakov A, Pellman D. Dev Cell. 2023 May 22;58(10):847-865.e10. doi: 10.1016/j.devcel.2023.04.003. Epub 2023 Apr 24. PubMed 37098350.
Backbone
  Vector backbone: pcDNA3.1
  Total vector size (bp): 11675
  Vector type: Mammalian Expression
  Selectable markers: Neomycin (select with G418)
Growth in bacteria
  Bacterial resistance: Ampicillin, 100 μg/mL
  Growth temperature: 37°C
  Growth strain: NEB Stable
  Copy number: Unknown
Gene/Insert
  Gene/Insert name: MYO5B
  Species: H. sapiens (human)
  Entrez Gene: MYO5B (a.k.a. DIAR2, MVID1, PFIC10)
  Tag / fusion protein: EGFP (N terminal on insert)
Resource information
  A portion of this plasmid was derived from a plasmid made by: eGFP-MYO5B construct was synthesized by GenScript by inserting the ORF of the full-length gene into the pcDNA3.1(+)-N-eGFP backbone
Terms and licenses: Academic/Nonprofit Terms; Industry Terms: Not Available to Industry
How to cite: eGFP-MYO5B was a gift from David Pellman (Addgene plasmid # 239265 ; http://n2t.net/addgene:239265 ; RRID:Addgene_239265)
