[The description below was written by a language model from this plasmid's Addgene catalogue record and pLannotate feature annotations shown in this document.]
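Description:
eGFP-MYO5B is an 11,675 bp mammalian expression plasmid built on the pcDNA3.1(+)-N-eGFP backbone, into which the full-length open reading frame of human MYO5B was inserted by gene synthesis. It is propagated in E. coli through a high-copy ColE1/pUC-type origin and selected with ampicillin via the β-lactamase gene under its own promoter. An f1 phage origin is also present. For selection in mammalian cells, the backbone carries a neomycin phosphotransferase cassette driven by the SV40 enhancer/early promoter and terminated by an SV40 polyadenylation signal, which allows G418 selection of stable transfectants.

The expression cassette uses the human cytomegalovirus immediate-early enhancer and promoter to drive strong constitutive transcription of an EGFP coding sequence, followed directly by the roughly 5.5 kb MYO5B coding sequence. This produces myosin Vb with the fluorescent protein fused to its N terminus, and the transcript ends at the bovine growth hormone polyadenylation signal. The automated annotation labels the fluorescent protein as a GFP S65T variant, which fits the EGFP named in the catalogue entry. A T7 promoter lies between the CMV promoter and the fusion, as is standard in pcDNA3.1, and can serve for in vitro transcription or as a sequencing primer site. The short lacI, lac promoter/operator, ble, bom and HIV-1 LTR fragments in the feature table appear to be backbone remnants or similarity hits rather than functional parts.

MYO5B encodes an unconventional myosin motor linked to RAB11-dependent vesicle recycling and membrane trafficking. The plasmid serves to express and visualise GFP-tagged Myo5B in mammalian cells, and it was deposited alongside a study of nuclear envelope assembly.
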