Features (pLannotate 1.2.2; 21 found; start..end, strand, type, name):
      1..589     +  rep_origin     ori: high-copy-number ColE1/pMB1/pBR322/pUC origin of replication
    772..864     +  CDS            lacI (fragment): lac repressor; lacI; The lac repressor binds to the lac operator to inhibit transcription in E. coli. This inhibition can be relieved by adding lactose or isopropyl-β-D-thiogalactopyranoside (IPTG).
    877..898     +  protein_bind   CAP binding site: CAP binding activates transcription in the presence of cAMP. E. coli catabolite activator protein
    913..943     +  promoter       lac promoter: promoter for the E. coli lac operon
    947..969     +  protein_bind   lac operator (fragment): The lac repressor binds to the lac operator to inhibit transcription in E. coli. This inhibition can be relieved by adding lactose or isopropyl-β-D-thiogalactopyranoside (IPTG). lac repressor encoded by lacI
   1040..1161    -  polyA_signal   SV40 poly(A) signal: SV40 polyadenylation signal
   1156..1314    -  CDS            ble (fragment): BLE_KLEPN - Experimental evidence at protein level: Swiss-Prot protein existence level 1. Binding protein with a strong affinity to the bleomycin family of antibiotics. Binds to CL990; an antimitotic-antibiotic compound. From Klebsiella pneumoniae.
   1338..2129    -  CDS            neo: KKA2_KLEPN - Also known as kan, nptII. Experimental evidence at protein level: Swiss-Prot protein existence level 1. Resistance to kanamycin, neomycin, paromomycin, ribostamycin, butirosin and gentamicin B. From Klebsiella pneumoniae.
   2196..2525    -  promoter       SV40 promoter: SV40 enhancer and early promoter
   2539..2967    -  rep_origin     f1 ori (sequence partly withheld): f1 bacteriophage origin of replication; arrow indicates direction of (+) strand synthesis
   2988..3009    -  promoter       SV40 promoter (fragment): SV40 enhancer and early promoter
   3013..3237    -  polyA_signal   bGH poly(A) signal: bovine growth hormone polyadenylation signal
   3323..8866    -  CDS            MYO5B: MYO5B_HUMAN - Also known as KIAA1119. Experimental evidence at protein level: Swiss-Prot protein existence level 1. May be involved in vesicular trafficking via its association with the CART complex. The CART complex is necessary for efficient transferrin receptor recycling but not for EGFR degradation. Required in a complex with RAB11A and RAB11FIP2 for the transport of NPC1L1 to the plasma membrane. Together with RAB11A participates in CFTR trafficking to the plasma membrane and TF (transferrin) recycling in nonpolarized cells. Together with RAB11A and RAB8A participates in epithelial cell p
   8873..9586    -  CDS            GFP (S65T): GFP (S65T) is a basic (constitutively fluorescent) green fluorescent protein published in 1995, derived from Aequorea victoria.
   9628..9646    -  promoter       T7 promoter: promoter for bacteriophage T7 RNA polymerase
   9662..9695    -  LTR            5' LTR (truncated) (fragment): truncated 5' long terminal repeat (LTR) from HIV-1
   9691..9894    -  promoter       CMV promoter: human cytomegalovirus (CMV) immediate early promoter
   9895..10274   -  enhancer       CMV enhancer: human cytomegalovirus immediate early enhancer
  10429..10481   +  misc_feature   bom (fragment): basis of mobility region from pBR322
  10540..10644   +  promoter       AmpR promoter: bla
  10645..11505   +  CDS            AmpR: β-lactamase; bla; confers resistance to ampicillin, carbenicillin, and related antibiotics
>Addgene plasmid #239265 | eGFP-MYO5B | addgene full sequence | sequence record 472818 | Addgene NGS Result
TTGAGATCCTTTTTTTCTGCGCGTAATCTGCTGCTTGCAAACAAAAAAACCACCGCTACCAGCGGTGGTT
TGTTTGCCGGATCAAGAGCTACCAACTCTTTTTCCGAAGGTAACTGGCTTCAGCAGAGCGCAGATACCAA
ATACTGTTCTTCTAGTGTAGCCGTAGTTAGGCCACCACTTCAAGAACTCTGTAGCACCGCCTACATACCT
CGCTCTGCTAATCCTGTTACCAGTGGCTGCTGCCAGTGGCGATAAGTCGTGTCTTACCGGGTTGGACTCA
AGACGATAGTTACCGGATAAGGCGCAGCGGTCGGGCTGAACGGGGGGTTCGTGCACACAGCCCAGCTTGG
AGCGAACGACCTACACCGAACTGAGATACCTACAGCGTGAGCTATGAGAAAGCGCCACGCTTCCCGAAGG
GAGAAAGGCGGACAGGTATCCGGTAAGCGGCAGGGTCGGAACAGGAGAGCGCACGAGGGAGCTTCCAGGG
GGAAACGCCTGGTATCTTTATAGTCCTGTCGGGTTTCGCCACCTCTGACTTGAGCGTCGATTTTTGTGAT
GCTCGTCAGGGGGGCGGAGCCTATGGAAAAACGCCAGCAACGCGGCCTTTTTACGGTTCCTGGCCTTTTG
CTGGCCTTTTGCTCACATGTTCTTTCCTGCGTTATCCCCTGATTCTGTGGATAACCGTATTACCGCCTTT
GAGTGAGCTGATACCGCTCGCCGCAGCCGAACGACCGAGCGCAGCGAGTCAGTGAGCGAGGAAGCGGAAG
AGCGCCCAATACGCAAACCGCCTCTCCCCGCGCGTTGGCCGATTCATTAATGCAGCTGGCACGACAGGTT
TCCCGACTGGAAAGCGGGCAGTGAGCGCAACGCAATTAATGTGAGTTAGCTCACTCATTAGGCACCCCAG
GCTTTACACTTTATGCTTCCGGCTCGTATGTTGTGTGGAATTGTGAGCGGATAACAATTTCACACAGGAA
ACAGCTATGACCATGATTACGCCAAGCTCTAGCTAGAGGTCGACGGTATACAGACATGATAAGATACATT
GATGAGTTTGGACAAACCACAACTAGAATGCAGTGAAAAAAATGCTTTATTTGTGAAATTTGTGATGCTA
TTGCTTTATTTGTAACCATTATAAGCTGCAATAAACAAGTTGGGGTGGGCGAAGAACTCCAGCATGAGAT
CCCCGCGCTGGAGGATCATCCAGCCGGCGTCCCGGAAAACGATTCCGAAGCCCAACCTTTCATAGAAGGC
GGCGGTGGAATCGAAATCTCGTGATGGCAGGTTGGGCGTCGCTTGGTCGGTCATTTCGAACCCCAGAGTC
CCGCTCAGAAGAACTCGTCAAGAAGGCGATAGAAGGCGATGCGCTGCGAATCGGGAGCGGCGATACCGTA
AAGCACGAGGAAGCGGTCAGCCCATTCGCCGCCAAGCTCTTCAGCAATATCACGGGTAGCCAACGCTATG
TCCTGATAGCGGTCCGCCACACCCAGCCGGCCACAGTCGATGAATCCAGAAAAGCGGCCATTTTCCACCA
TGATATTCGGCAAGCAGGCATCGCCATGGGTCACGACGAGATCCTCGCCGTCGGGCATGCGCGCCTTGAG
CCTGGCGAACAGTTCGGCTGGCGCGAGCCCCTGATGCTCTTCGTCCAGATCATCCTGATCGACAAGACCG
GCTTCCATCCGAGTACGTGCTCGCTCGATGCGATGTTTCGCTTGGTGGTCGAATGGGCAGGTAGCCGGAT
CAAGCGTATGCAGCCGCCGCATTGCATCAGCCATGATGGATACTTTCTCGGCAGGAGCAAGGTGAGATGA
CAGGAGATCCTGCCCCGGCACTTCGCCCAATAGCAGCCAGTCCCTTCCCGCTTCAGTGACAACGTCGAGC
ACAGCTGCGCAAGGAACGCCCGTCGTGGCCAGCCACGATAGCCGCGCTGCCTCGTCCTGCAGTTCATTCA
GGGCACCGGACAGGTCGGTCTTGACAAAAAGAACCGGGCGCCCCTGCGCTGACAGCCGGAACACGGCGGC
ATCAGAGCAGCCGATTGTCTGTTGTGCCCAGTCATAGCCGAATAGCCTCTCCACCCAAGCGGCCGGAGAA
CCTGCGTGCAATCCATCTTGTTCAATCATGCGAAACGATCCTCATCCTGTCTCTTGATCAGATCCGAAAA
TGGATATACAAGCTCCCGGGAGCTTTTTGCAAAAGCCTAGGCCTCCAAAAAAGCCTCCTCACTACTTCTG
GAATAGCTCAGAGGCAGAGGCGGCCTCGGCCTCTGCATAAATAAAAAAAATTAGTCAGCCATGGGGCGGA
GAATGGGCGGAACTGGGCGGAGTTAGGGGCGGGATGGGCGGAGTTAGGGGCGGGACTATGGTTGCTGACT
AATTGAGATGCATGCTTTGCATACTTCTGCCTGCTGGGGAGCCTGGGGACTTTCCACACCTGGTTGCTGA
CTAATTGAGATGCATGCTTTGCATACTTCTGCCTGCTGGGGAGCCTGGGGACTTTCCACACCCTAACTGA
CACACATTCCACAGAATTAATTCGCGTTAAATTTTTGTTAAATCAGCTCATTTTTTAACCAATAGGCCGA
AATCGGCAAAATCCCTTATAAATCAAAAGAATAGACCGAGATAGGGT
[37 nt withheld, positions 2638-2674]
AAAGAACGTGGACTCCAACGTCAAAGG
[49 nt withheld, positions 2702-2750]
T
[91 nt withheld, positions 2752-2842]
G
[124 nt withheld, positions 2844-2967]
GGGGATACCCCCTAGAGCCCCAGCTGGTTCTTTCCGCCTCAGAAGCCATAGAGCCCACCGCATCCCCAGC
ATGCCTGCTATTGTCTTCCCAATCCTCCCCCTTGCTGTCCTGCCCCACCCCACCCCCCAGAATAGAATGA
CACCTACTCAGACAATGCGATGCAATTTCCTCATTTTATTAGGAAAGGACAGTGGGAGTGGCACCTTCCA
GGGTCAAGGAAGGCACGGGGGAGGGGCAAACAACAGATGGCTGGCAACTAGAAGGCACAGTCGAGGCTGA
TCAGCGGGTTTAAACGGGCCCTCTAGACTCGAGCGGCCGCCACTGTGCTGGATATCTGCAGAATTCGGAT
CCTCAGACTTCATTGAGGAATTCCAGATTGAGACACGCTGGGATGTGGATTGAGTCCATGGTTAGAGAAG
ATGGATTAAATGGAAACAAAACAGGAAACATGTGCTTGGCATCTAATAGCAGTTGCTGAGGGTCATTCCG
CTCTTGTAGTTGTGCCTGGATTGTTCGTATAAAGGCCACTGTTACCCGTTCTTCAAATTCATTCAGGGGA
GTATAAAGGTTTAAAATTTTGACAATCTGCTGGGTGCTGAGGGAGGTACACAGGGAGCAGATAGCCTCTG
CGTCCTCCTGGGTTTTCTTCTTTAATTGCAGGAGCTGGGCTGCTTGGATCAGAGGTTCCATGGTCTGAAC
TGCTCCACTCTGGTGAAGGTTTCTTCCCCGAAGCCACTCCTCAAGCTGACTTATATTGTACCTGAGTTGC
ATGCCTGTGCTCCAAGAGCAGACGTCCTTCCGCAAGAGCAGGTTGTTAAGAGTCACTGCGTTGATCATGT
AGAAGAGCTGTTTGAATACCTGCAGGATGATCTCAGGGTCCAAGCCCTGGTCACACATGACTGTATGAAA
GGCATTCATCTGGCGGATGATAGCTTCCAGGCAGTATGAGTTATCCCCATCTGCCATGCTGGAGGAGCGC
TTCCGGTAGCCGGTGGGCTTCACACCAGATAGACCCTGAATGCTCTCATTTTCCAACATGGCAGAAACTA
TCATCGGCTGTAACACGCCCTCGGCAATTTTAATGAGCTGCTGGTAGATCTGAATGGAAAGGTCACTCAG
CACCTGACGGTATTCGGTGAGGTCAAAATTCTTAAGACAGTGTTCATTCTGCTTTGCAGTGTTCTGAGTC
ATGAAGCCCTCATCCCCGCTGTACTGCTTCAGACAGTGAAGAAGGCGGCAGGTGTTGGATAACCAGAATG
ACGTCATCTCAAAGTCATCATTGTGCTTTTTCAGGACTTTCTTAATGCCGTTGATGGTGGAGGTCAGCAG
GGAGTGCACCTTGAGATCGTCGTTGGTGTAGTCCGCGTGCCGGATGCACATGTAGAGGATGTAGGCGGGG
AGACAGGGCACTGTGCCCGACAGCATCTGGGGCTTCAAGTCTGTCACCAGGTTCCGGATGAGGAGGGCCT
CGTCCTCTTTGTGGTACTCCAGCATGCCCTGGAAATCCTTCTCTTTCCGCTGGACCGTGACCTGCCTGTT
GAGCTCATGGCGCTTCCTCTCACTCTGGGCCAATGCCTGGGCAGCTTCTAGGTCCTGGGCTTTCTTCATG
TAAATCTTCAGTTGCTTTTTGAGCTTCCTCTCATTCTTTTCCAGCTTTTCTACCAGTTCTTTAAGGTCCA
GATTCTCGTTGGTCAGCCGGGATATTTCCTGCTGAACGCCGAATTCCACCTGGGCCTCTGGGGAGAGCAG
TAGCGTCTGGCAGAAGGTCTGCTGCTGTTTGTCCATCTCCTCCTTCAGGGCCTCGAGCTGAGCCTTGAGA
TGCTCCACCTCCTCCTCATGCTCCAGGCTCTGGGCCTGCAGCTGAGCCTCCAGCAGCCTGGCAACTTGCT
TTAGGCCTTGGTAGGCCAAGCCGAGTTCTCCATCTTCATTTAAATATCCCCAATCCTCAGTCTTGCTGTT
TGTCTGGCAGACCCCGTGATAGGCCTCAATGGCATCCTCCTGGTCAACATGCTTTTCACTGTTAGGCCAA
CTTGATCTGGCATTAATGTTCGGCTCCGCGTTCCTGCCGGCGAGTCGCCGCTGGTCGGCGCTCACGATCT
GGGTCCTGAGGATGAGCACCTCCTCCTTGCGCACCTCGAGCTCCTCGTGGGCCAGCTTGAGCTGGTTCAG
CAGGAGGCTGTAGCTATCTGGGGAGCCGTGGCTGGAGTTATTCTGCGTGGCTTGGTCGGCCACGGCTTTC
CTCAGCTCATTCAGGTCATTCTTCAGCTTTTTGTTCTCTGACTCCAGCTCTTGCCTCTTCAGACTATTGT
AGGCCAGATCTGCATTCGGGTCCAAATCTATGTCAGTCTGTGGTGGTTCCGCCTGGACTTTCTTGCTGTC
CTGCTGTTCTCTCTTCTCCAGCTGCACTTGCAGCTTTTTCCTCTCCTGCTCCAGCTCCCGTACTCTCTTC
TGCAGCTTCAGGAAGACCGTCATGTCCATGGCTGCCTTCTCCAGGCCAATTTCCTCCACCTGCTGGAGGG
CATCCTCAGTGTCTCCGATCTCAGATGTGGAGATGGAGGGGTAATTGGAGTCAGATTCTAAGCTACTTTG
GTTTGATGGGTTCCGCCTATGACCTGGAGTTTGCTTTATGATGGTCATTTCATCCCGAAGGTTGTCGTAT
CTCTGCTCCAACTGTGAATATTCCTTCACAAGGTTCTGGTACCGGGATCGCTCCTCCTCCAGTTCTTTCT
TCATGAGATTTTCCTTCACAGAGTTCTGGGCAAATTCATCTTTAGACTGGCACAGGATTTGGTTGTTGAG
CTGTTCTTTCTCATCTTTCAAGAGAGCATTTTCTTGCTCCAGGTCTGCAACTCGCTTCCTCAGCTCATCT
TTCTCCCTGCTGTGGGCGTCCTCCAAGATCTTGCGCTCCGAGTGGGCCCTCTGCAGCTCTGTGCGCAGGC
TCTCCACCTCCTCCTGCAGCCTGAGGCTGGTGTCCTCACCTGGGCTCTGCTGGTAGTGCACCAGCTCCTT
CTTCAGCCGCTCTACCTCCATGGTGTATGTTGAGGTGGTCACGGACAACTGCTCTGAAAGTGTCTTGAAC
TCTTTGTTCTGCTCATCGATCTTCCGCTGCAGCTGGACCACCTTGTTCTCCATGCCCACGTTGAGACGTT
TCAGATGCTCTGCTGAGCGGGCCTCAATCCTGAGGGCCTTCAGCTCCCGCCTGGCCTTGAGCATCCGGAA
GGCACACTGGATGACAATGGCTGCATCCCGCAGCCGCTGGAAGTGCCTGCGTGCCATCCAGCCCCGCACG
TGCTTCTGGATGGTGGTGGCCTTGTGCTCCATGAGGACCTGGCGGTAGGTTCTCCGCACAAACATGGCCC
GGGTGAAGGCCTGGATAACAACGGCAGCTCTGCGGACCCTCTGGTAGGCCTGGCGGGCCCTCTGCATGCG
GTAATGTTTCTGGAGCACCACAGCCGCTCTGATCCTCCGCAGGTGCTCAGCCAGCCTGCGGGCCAGGTGT
CCCCGGCAGTACCTCTGCAGGGTTAAGGTAGCCCCCTTCAGCCTGTGATATTTCACCTTCTGCAGCCATC
CCCGGACAGTTTTCTGGATCATGATGGTGGCTGTCCGGAACTTGTCAGCCCGCAGCTTCTCCAGGTAGGC
CACCTGGCCTGCTCGAAAGAAGATCTTGGTGCGGCCAAACTGGAACTTGTCGGGGTCCTTGATGAGGTTC
TCCAGGACAGACCTGCAGATGGCCTTTTTGTCTGTGTTGGCGAGCTCTCTCTTCTTGACCAGCACCCGAT
ACCGGTTGAAAAAGTCATGGTAGGCCCACCTGGATGGGTAGCCAGCTGCACTGATTCGAATCGTCTCCAA
CACCCCGCAGGCTCTGAGTTGCTGCACTGCTCTCTTTGGGTCAAAGTGAAAGGGGAGCTTCTCATCGTTG
GGCTTGATGCAGCGGACATAGTGAGGTGTCGTGGCATTCAGGGTCTCCATGAGCAGATGCAGGGAGGTAC
GGAACTGGTGGCCAACGGTTTTCTTGTGCTCCTTGTTGGAGACTTTCATGGGGGGTCTGGCAGAACGGAC
GCTGATCTTCGAAGATGACCCCTTCCCAGGGGTGGTGGCAGGAACAGGGTCCTTGTCATCATGAAACAAG
TCAGCCACTAGTGGGAACTTGCTGGCCTTCAGGATATTGATCTGCTCTTCATACACCGTGTCTCTGTTTT
TCTCCAGAAAACCATCAGAGAGGTACTCCACCTTGTCTGCAAAGTGGACGATGATGAAGGCCGTGTTGGA
CATGCGGGGCTTCTGGAAGTGCTGGCTGCTGGAGTGCCGGTCATAGAGCTTCTGAGCCCAGTTCTGGTCA
GTTCCTTTGGGGACCTTACATTCTTCATCCAACAGGTCCAAGATACCCAGCTTGGCTTCAATGAGGTCGA
TACAAGGTTGGTTATCATAAAAATCAATCAGGGTCCAAGGGATCTGTTCCTTCATGTATTCTTCTTGCTC
CAGTTTGAAAACATGCGAGTTGAACTGCTGCTGGAGCTTTTCATTTGCATAGTTGATACAGAACTGCTCA
AAGCTGTTTACCTCAAATGTCTCAAACCCATAGATGTCCAGGACCCCGATGAAGGAGTGCTGCTTGAGGG
AGGTGTGCAGGGCCTTGTTGATGTGCTCCACAATCCAGCCGAACAACTGGGCATAGATGTGCTTCGCCAG
GGCGTTGCGCGCATTGATCACCTGCTGCAGGGACATGGTCTTGACGTAGGTCTCCGAGGTGGTGACCAGC
TTGCGATGACACAGCCAGTGCTCCATCTGACTGTGCTCCACCCCTAGCAGTCGGCAGAAGTTGCTTAGGT
ATACATCCTGGGGTGATATACTACAGGAATCACCATCACGCTCAGCCTGAATCGCCACACTTCCAAGGTG
CAAGATAGAAGCAATTATCTTAAAAATGCTCATCTGATGGGACTCTTTCACTCCGAGGAGTGTGAAGGCT
TGTCGAGTCTTCTCAAAGTCCTCAGCATCGTCCACACCCTCGATGGAAGTGTCTCCTCCCTGTGATGTAT
AGAAAAAGTCCTCTGCACTTGTTAGTGCAAGCTCTTTAAATTCTGGAAGACCGGCAGCAGCACAGAGCTG
GTAAAAGATGTGGTAATTCCTCTCATCATCTGCCTGGAAGACCACTCTGGACTTCTCCAAGAGGTAAGTC
CTCATGTTGGCCCCGATGATGTGGTACCTTTTGTCAAAGCCAATCTGGATGTACTTGCCAAAACGGCTGC
TGTTGTCATTGCGGGTGGTCTTGGCATTTCCAATGGCCTCCATGATGGGACTGGATGCCAGCACCTTCTC
TTCGATGTTGGTTTCACTGGCCGAGCCACCAACGGTGGCGAAATAGCGCATGGCATACTTGGCTGATACC
GTCTTCCCGGCTCCAGACTCCCCACTGACTATGATGGACTGATTCTTCTCATCTCTGGCCATCTGCTTGT
AGGCTTCTTCTGCCACAGCAAAGATGTGGGGGTCCATGTCTCCCATGTTTTGGCCACTGTAGGTATAGAT
GACATCTTGTCCATAGATTGGCAACTGTTCATAAGGATTAATGGCAACAAGTACGATACCACAGTAAGTG
TAGATATGGTTGGACTCCAGGAAACGGACCTTCAAATTATGCAAAACTGCAGGCTCATGAAGATAGCTAA
GGGCAGTCAGGTCATTTTCTCCCACCAAGATATCTGGATTCCGTAAGAAGGGCAGCTGGTTGCGTTGTAC
ATCAATTGGGTATTCCAGAATCGTTTCATCCTCCAGTCTGAGCTGTAGGCTCTTGTCTCCTTCTTTGTAG
TCCTTGGTTAACTCAGCTGAGCGCCATACCTCATCAGGGTCAGGGATCCAGACCCTTGTGCACTGGCTGT
AGAGCTCGCCCACCGACATGGTACCCTTGTACAGCTCGTCCATGCCGTGAGTGATCCCGGCGGCGGTCAC
GAACTCCAGCAGGACCATGTGATCGCGCTTCTCGTTGGGGTCTTTGCTCAGGGCGGACTGGGTGCTCAGG
TAGTGGTTGTCGGGCAGCAGCACGGGGCCGTCGCCGATGGGGGTGTTCTGCTGGTAGTGGTCGGCGAGCT
GCACGCTGCCGTCCTCGATGTTGTGGCGGATCTTGAAGTTCACCTTGATGCCGTTCTTCTGCTTGTCGGC
CATGATATAGACGTTGTGGCTGTTGTAGTTGTACTCCAGCTTGTGCCCCAGGATGTTGCCGTCCTCCTTG
AAGTCGATGCCCTTCAGCTCGATGCGGTTCACCAGGGTGTCGCCCTCGAACTTCACCTCGGCGCGGGTCT
TGTAGTTGCCGTCGTCCTTGAAGAAGATGGTGCGCTCCTGGACGTAGCCTTCGGGCATGGCGGACTTGAA
GAAGTCGTGCTGCTTCATGTGGTCGGGGTAGCGGCTGAAGCACTGCACGCCGTAGGTCAGGGTGGTCACG
AGGGTGGGCCAGGGCACGGGCAGCTTGCCGGTGGTGCAGATGAACTTCAGGGTCAGCTTGCCGTAGGTGG
CATCGCCCTCGCCCTCGCCGGACACGCTGAACTTGTGGCCGTTTACGTCGCCGTCCAGCTCGACCAGGAT
GGGCACCACCCCGGTGAACAGCTCCTCGCCCTTGCTCATGGTGGCAAGCTTAAGTTTAAACGCTAGCCAG
CTTGGGTCTCCCTATAGTGAGTCGTATTAATTTCGATAAGCCAGTAAGCAGTGGGTTCTCTAGTTAGCCA
GAGAGCTCTGCTTATATAGACCTCCCACCGTACACGCCTACCGCCCATTTGCGTCAATGGGGCGGAGTTG
TTACGACATTTTGGAAAGTCCCGTTGATTTTGGTGCCAAAACAAACTCCCATTGACGTCAATGGGGTGGA
GACTTGGAAATCCCCGTGAGTCAAACCGCTATCCACGCCCATTGATGTACTGCCAAAACCGCATCACCAT
GGTAATAGCGATGACTAATACGTAGATGTACTGCCAAGTAGGAAAGTCCCATAAGGTCATGTACTGGGCA
TAATGCCAGGCGGGCCATTTACCGTCATTGACGTCAATAGGGGGCGTACTTGGCATATGATACACTTGAT
GTACTGCCAAGTGGGCAGTTTACCGTAAATACTCCACCCATTGACGTCAATGGAAAGTCCCTATTGGCGT
TACTATGGGAACATACGTCATTATTGACGTCAATGGGCGGGGGTCGTTGGGCGGTCAGCCAGGCGGGCCA
TTTACCGTAAGTTATGTAACGCGGAACTCCATATATGGGCTATGAACTAATGACCCCGTAATTGATTACT
ATTAATAACTAGTCAATAATCAATGTCAACGCGTATATCTGGCCCGTACATCGCGAAGCAGCGCAAAACG
CCTAACCCTAAGCAGATTCTTCATGCAATTGTCGGTCAAGCCTTGCCTTGTTGTAGCTTAAATTTTGCTC
GCGCACTACTCAGCGACCTCCAACACACAAGCAGGGAGCAGATACTGGCTTAACTATGCGGCATCAGAGC
AGATTGTACTGAGAGTGCACCATAGGGGATCGGGAGATCTCCCGATCCGTCGACGTCAGGTGGCACTTTT
CGGGGAAATGTGCGCGGAACCCCTATTTGTTTATTTTTCTAAATACATTCAAATATGTATCCGCTCATGA
GACAATAACCCTGATAAATGCTTCAATAATATTGAAAAAGGAAGAGTATGAGTATTCAACATTTCCGTGT
CGCCCTTATTCCCTTTTTTGCGGCATTTTGCCTTCCTGTTTTTGCTCACCCAGAAACGCTGGTGAAAGTA
AAAGATGCTGAAGATCAGTTGGGTGCACGAGTGGGTTACATCGAACTGGATCTCAACAGCGGTAAGATCC
TTGAGAGTTTTCGCCCCGAAGAACGTTTTCCAATGATGAGCACTTTTAAAGTTCTGCTATGTGGCGCGGT
ATTATCCCGTATTGACGCCGGGCAAGAGCAACTCGGTCGCCGCATACACTATTCTCAGAATGACTTGGTT
GAGTACTCACCAGTCACAGAAAAGCATCTTACGGATGGCATGACAGTAAGAGAATTATGCAGTGCTGCCA
TAACCATGAGTGATAACACTGCGGCCAACTTACTTCTGACAACGATCGGAGGACCGAAGGAGCTAACCGC
TTTTTTGCACAACATGGGGGATCATGTAACTCGCCTTGATCGTTGGGAACCGGAGCTGAATGAAGCCATA
CCAAACGACGAGCGTGACACCACGATGCCTGTAGCAATGGCAACAACGTTGCGCAAACTATTAACTGGCG
AACTACTTACTCTAGCTTCCCGGCAACAATTAATAGACTGGATGGAGGCGGATAAAGTTGCAGGACCACT
TCTGCGCTCGGCCCTTCCGGCTGGCTGGTTTATTGCTGATAAATCTGGAGCCGGTGAGCGTGGGTCTCGC
GGTATCATTGCAGCACTGGGGCCAGATGGTAAGCCCTCCCGTATCGTAGTTATCTACACGACGGGGAGTC
AGGCAACTATGGATGAACGAAATAGACAGATCGCTGAGATAGGTGCCTCACTGATTAAGCATTGGTAACT
GTCAGACCAAGTTTACTCATATATACTTTAGATTGATTTAAAACTTCATTTTTAATTTAAAAGGATCTAG
GTGAAGATCCTTTTTGATAATCTCATGACCAAAATCCCTTAACGTGAGTTTTCGTTCCACTGAGCGTCAG
ACCCCGTAGAAAAGATCAAAGGATCTTC
